Addgene plasmid #49641: pTH-Cen18-mVenus
Purpose: TALEColor-mVenus-Chromosome 18-specific Centromere
Depositing lab: Thoru Pederson. Depositing organization: University of Massachusetts, Worcester. Publication: Visualization of repetitive DNA sequences in human chromosomes with transcription activator-like effectors. Ma H, Reyes-Gutierrez P, Pederson T. Proc Natl Acad Sci U S A. 2013 Dec 9. 10.1073/pnas.1319097110 PubMed 24324157.
Backbone
  Vector backbone: pcDNA4/TO
  Backbone manufacturer: Invitrogen
  Backbone size w/o insert (bp): 5500
  Vector type: Mammalian Expression, TALEN
  Selectable markers: Hygromycin
Growth in bacteria
  Bacterial resistance: Ampicillin, 100 μg/mL
  Growth temperature: 37°C
  Growth strain: Stbl3
  Copy number: High Copy
Gene/Insert
  Gene/Insert name: TALEColor-Cen18
  Species: Synthetic
  Insert size (bp): 3300
  Promoter: CMV
  Tag / fusion protein: mVenus (C terminal on insert)
  Cloning method: Unknown
  Sequencing primers: 5′ CMV
Terms and licenses: Academic/Nonprofit Terms; Industry Terms: Not Available to Industry
How to cite: pTH-Cen18-mVenus was a gift from Thoru Pederson (Addgene plasmid # 49641 ; http://n2t.net/addgene:49641 ; RRID:Addgene_49641)
