[The description below was written by a language model from this plasmid's Addgene catalogue record and pLannotate feature annotations shown in this document.]
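Description:
pTH-Cen18-mVenus is a mammalian expression plasmid built on the pcDNA4/TO backbone that encodes a "TALEColor" probe: a synthetic, designed transcription activator-like effector (TALE) DNA-binding protein fused at its C terminus to the monomeric yellow fluorescent protein mVenus. The TALE is programmed to recognise a repetitive sequence specific to the centromere of human chromosome 18, so that many copies of the fluorescent fusion accumulate at that locus and make it visible as a discrete nuclear spot. The record does not state the exact target sequence or the repeat composition. In the feature table only the N-terminal portion of the TALE scaffold is recognised, as an avrBs3-derived fragment from Xanthomonas. The roughly 2 kb between that fragment and mVenus is unannotated and presumably holds the repeat array and C-terminal TALE region. The very short Csy4 match in this interval is most likely a spurious annotation.

Expression is driven by the CMV immediate-early enhancer and promoter. It is followed by short tet operator matches characteristic of the pcDNA4/TO design, which allow tetracycline-regulated expression in cells that supply Tet repressor and constitutive expression otherwise. Transcripts terminate at the bGH polyadenylation signal.

A separate SV40 promoter cassette expresses a hygromycin resistance gene for selecting stable mammalian lines. A residual bleomycin/Zeocin-resistance fragment downstream suggests hygromycin replaced the original backbone marker. In bacteria the plasmid is maintained through a high-copy ColE1/pUC-type origin with ampicillin selection, and it also carries an f1 origin. The catalogue lists a recombination-deficient host strain, consistent with the repetitive TALE array. The construct is intended for imaging chromosome 18 centromeric repeats in human cells, and TALEColor probes bearing other fluorescent proteins could in principle be combined with it.
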