Features (pLannotate 1.2.2; 23 found; start..end, strand, type, name):
     27..79      -  misc_feature   bom (fragment): basis of mobility region from pBR322
    234..613     +  enhancer       CMV enhancer: human cytomegalovirus immediate early enhancer
    614..817     +  promoter       CMV promoter: human cytomegalovirus (CMV) immediate early promoter
    819..838     +  promoter       PLtetO-1 promoter (fragment): modified phage lambda PL promoter with tet operator sites (Lutz and Bujard, 1997)
    840..859     +  promoter       PLtetO-1 promoter (fragment): modified phage lambda PL promoter with tet operator sites (Lutz and Bujard, 1997)
    867..900     +  promoter       TRE3GV promoter (fragment): 3rd-generation Tet-responsive promoter that can be activated by binding of Tet-On® 3G, optimized for retroviral and lentiviral vectors
   1076..1639    +  CDS            avrBs3 (fragment): AVRB3_XANEU - Experimental evidence at protein level: Swiss-Prot protein existence level 1. Avirulence protein. Acts as a transcription factor in C.annuum plants. In susceptible plants lacking the Bs3 resistance gene induces expression of a number of genes, including genes homologous to a family of auxin-induced genes, alpha-expansin genes, pectate lyase, anthocyanidin glucoside rhamnosyl transferase and at least one transcription factor, UPA20. Their expression leads to plant hypertrophy in mesophyll cells, probably mainly mediated by UPA20 (PubMed:17962565). In resistant plants induces the h
   3509..3525    +  CDS            Csy4 (fragment): CRISPR-associated endoribonuclease responsible for pre-crRNA processing in Pseudomonas aeruginosa (Haurwitz et al., 2010)
   3644..4360    +  CDS            mVenus: mVenus is a basic (constitutively fluorescent) yellow fluorescent protein published in 2006, derived from Aequorea victoria. It is reported to be a rapidly-maturing monomer with moderate acid sensitivity.
   4401..4625    +  polyA_signal   bGH poly(A) signal: bovine growth hormone polyadenylation signal
   4629..4650    +  promoter       SV40 promoter (fragment): SV40 enhancer and early promoter
   4671..5099    +  rep_origin     f1 ori (sequence partly withheld): f1 bacteriophage origin of replication; arrow indicates direction of (+) strand synthesis
   5113..5442    +  promoter       SV40 promoter: SV40 enhancer and early promoter
   5491..6516    +  CDS            HygR: aminoglycoside phosphotransferase from E. coli; aph(4)-Ia; confers resistance to hygromycin
   6526..6651    +  CDS            ble (fragment): BLE_KLEPN - Experimental evidence at protein level: Swiss-Prot protein existence level 1. Binding protein with a strong affinity to the bleomycin family of antibiotics. Binds to CL990; an antimitotic-antibiotic compound. From Klebsiella pneumoniae.
   6646..6767    +  polyA_signal   SV40 poly(A) signal: SV40 polyadenylation signal
   6840..6856    -  protein_bind   lac operator: The lac repressor binds to the lac operator to inhibit transcription in E. coli. This inhibition can be relieved by adding lactose or isopropyl-β-D-thiogalactopyranoside (IPTG). lac repressor encoded by lacI
   6864..6894    -  promoter       lac promoter: promoter for the E. coli lac operon
   6909..6930    -  protein_bind   CAP binding site: CAP binding activates transcription in the presence of cAMP. E. coli catabolite activator protein
   6943..7035    -  CDS            lacI (fragment): lac repressor; lacI; The lac repressor binds to the lac operator to inhibit transcription in E. coli. This inhibition can be relieved by adding lactose or isopropyl-β-D-thiogalactopyranoside (IPTG).
   7218..7803    -  rep_origin     ori: high-copy-number ColE1/pMB1/pBR322/pUC origin of replication
   7974..8834    -  CDS            AmpR: β-lactamase; bla; confers resistance to ampicillin, carbenicillin, and related antibiotics
   8835..8939    -  promoter       AmpR promoter: bla
>Addgene plasmid #49641 | pTH-Cen18-mVenus | depositor full sequence | sequence record 74777 | pTH-Cen18-mVenus sequence 8970 bps
ACGGATCGGGAGATCTCCCGATCCCCTATGGTGCACTCTCAGTACAATCTGCTCTGATGCCGCATAGTTA
AGCCAGTATCTGCTCCCTGCTTGTGTGTTGGAGGTCGCTGAGTAGTGCGCGAGCAAAATTTAAGCTACAA
CAAGGCAAGGCTTGACCGACAATTCCATGAAGAATCTGCTTAGGGTTAGGCGTTTTGCGCTGCTTCGCGA
TGTACGGGCCAGATATACGCGTTGACATTGATTATTGACTAGTTATTAATAGTAATCAATTACGGGGTCA
TTAGTTCATAGCCCATATATGGAGTTCCGCGTTACATAACTTACGGTAAATGGCCCGCCTGGCTGACCGC
CCAACGACCCCCGCCCATTGACGTCAATAATGACGTATGTTCCCATAGTAACGCCAATAGGGACTTTCCA
TTGACGTCAATGGGTGGAGTATTTACGGTAAACTGCCCACTTGGCAGTACATCAAGTGTATCATATGCCA
AGTACGCCCCCTATTGACGTCAATGACGGTAAATGGCCCGCCTGGCATTATGCCCAGTACATGACCTTAT
GGGACTTTCCTACTTGGCAGTACATCTACGTATTAGTCATCGCTATTACCATGGTGATGCGGTTTTGGCA
GTACATCAATGGGCGTGGATAGCGGTTTGACTCACGGGGATTTCCAAGTCTCCACCCCATTGACGTCAAT
GGGAGTTTGTTTTGGCACCAAAATCAACGGGACTTTCCAAAATGTCGTAACAACTCCGCCCCATTGACGC
AAATGGGCGGTAGGCGTGTACGGTGGGAGGTCTATATAAGCAGAGCTCTCCCTATCAGTGATAGAGATCT
CCCTATCAGTGATAGAGATCGTCGACGAGCTCGTTTAGTGAACCGTCAGATCGCCTGGAGACGCCATCCA
CGCTGTTTTGACCTCCATAGAAGACACCGGGACCGATCCAGCCTGGCGCGCCGGTTCTGGATCCGGTTCT
CAATTGGGTTCTACCGGTTAGGGGCCACCATGGACTATAAGGACCACGACGGAGACTACAAGGATCATGA
TATTGATTACAAAGACGATGACGATAAGATGGCCCCAAAGAAGAAGCGGAAGGTCGGTATCCACGGAGTC
CCAGCAGCCGTAGATTTGAGAACTTTGGGATATTCACAGCAGCAGCAGGAAAAGATCAAGCCCAAAGTGA
GGTCGACAGTCGCGCAGCATCACGAAGCGCTGGTGGGTCATGGGTTTACACATGCCCACATCGTAGCCTT
GTCGCAGCACCCTGCAGCCCTTGGCACGGTCGCCGTCAAGTACCAGGACATGATTGCGGCGTTGCCGGAA
GCCACACATGAGGCGATCGTCGGTGTGGGGAAACAGTGGAGCGGAGCCCGAGCGCTTGAGGCCCTGTTGA
CGGTCGCGGGAGAGCTGAGAGGGCCTCCCCTTCAGCTGGACACGGGCCAGTTGCTGAAGATCGCGAAGCG
GGGAGGAGTCACGGCGGTCGAGGCGGTGCACGCGTGGCGCAATGCGCTCACGGGAGCACCCCTCAACCTG
ACCCCAGAGCAGGTCGTGGCAATTGCGAGCAACGGAGGGGGAAAGCAGGCACTCGAAACCGTCCAGAGGT
TGCTGCCTGTGCTGTGCCAAGCGCACGGACTTACGCCAGAGCAGGTCGTGGCAATTGCGAGCAACCACGG
GGGAAAGCAGGCACTCGAAACCGTCCAGAGGTTGCTGCCTGTGCTGTGCCAAGCGCACGGACTAACCCCA
GAGCAGGTCGTGGCAATTGCGAGCAACATCGGGGGAAAGCAGGCACTCGAAACCGTCCAGAGGTTGCTGC
CTGTGCTGTGCCAAGCGCACGGGTTGACCCCAGAGCAGGTCGTGGCAATTGCGAGCAACATCGGGGGAAA
GCAGGCACTCGAAACCGTCCAGAGGTTGCTGCCTGTGCTGTGCCAAGCGCACGGCCTGACCCCAGAGCAG
GTCGTGGCAATTGCGAGCCATGACGGGGGAAAGCAGGCACTCGAAACCGTCCAGAGGTTGCTGCCTGTGC
TGTGCCAAGCGCACGGACTGACACCAGAGCAGGTCGTGGCAATTGCGAGCCATGACGGGGGAAAGCAGGC
ACTCGAAACCGTCCAGAGGTTGCTGCCTGTGCTGTGCCAAGCGCACGGACTTACACCCGAACAAGTCGTG
GCAATTGCGAGCAACATCGGGGGAAAGCAGGCACTCGAAACCGTCCAGAGGTTGCTGCCTGTGCTGTGCC
AAGCGCACGGACTTACGCCAGAGCAGGTCGTGGCAATTGCGAGCCATGACGGGGGAAAGCAGGCACTCGA
AACCGTCCAGAGGTTGCTGCCTGTGCTGTGCCAAGCGCACGGACTAACCCCAGAGCAGGTCGTGGCAATT
GCGAGCCATGACGGGGGAAAGCAGGCACTCGAAACCGTCCAGAGGTTGCTGCCTGTGCTGTGCCAAGCGC
ACGGGTTGACCCCAGAGCAGGTCGTGGCAATTGCGAGCAACCACGGGGGAAAGCAGGCACTCGAAACCGT
CCAGAGGTTGCTGCCTGTGCTGTGCCAAGCGCACGGCCTGACCCCAGAGCAGGTCGTGGCAATTGCGAGC
AACGGAGGGGGAAAGCAGGCACTCGAAACCGTCCAGAGGTTGCTGCCTGTGCTGTGCCAAGCGCACGGAC
TGACACCAGAGCAGGTCGTGGCAATTGCGAGCAACGGAGGGGGAAAGCAGGCACTCGAAACCGTCCAGAG
GTTGCTGCCTGTGCTGTGCCAAGCGCACGGCCTCACCCCAGAGCAGGTCGTGGCAATTGCGAGCAACGGA
GGGGGAAAGCAGGCACTCGAAACCGTCCAGAGGTTGCTGCCTGTGCTGTGCCAAGCGCACGGACTTACGC
CAGAGCAGGTCGTGGCAATTGCGAGCAACGGAGGGGGAAAGCAGGCACTCGAAACCGTCCAGAGGTTGCT
GCCTGTGCTGTGCCAAGCGCACGGACTAACCCCAGAGCAGGTCGTGGCAATTGCGAGCAACCACGGGGGA
AAGCAGGCACTCGAAACCGTCCAGAGGTTGCTGCCTGTGCTGTGCCAAGCGCACGGGTTGACCCCAGAGC
AGGTCGTGGCAATTGCGAGCAACATCGGGGGAAAGCAGGCACTCGAAACCGTCCAGAGGTTGCTGCCTGT
GCTGTGCCAAGCGCACGGCCTGACCCCAGAGCAGGTCGTGGCAATTGCGAGCAACATCGGGGGAAAGCAG
GCACTCGAAACCGTCCAGAGGTTGCTGCCTGTGCTGTGCCAAGCGCACGGACTGACACCAGAGCAGGTCG
TGGCAATTGCGAGCAACCACGGGGGAAAGCAGGCACTCGAAACCGTCCAGAGGTTGCTGCCTGTGCTGTG
CCAAGCGCACGGACTCACGCCTGAGCAGGTAGTGGCTATTGCATCCAACCACGGGGGCAGACCCGCACTG
GAGTCAATCGTGGCCCAGCTTTCGAGGCCGGACCCCGCGCTGGCCGCACTCACTAATGATCATCTTGTAG
CGCTGGCCTGCCTCGGCGGACGACCCGCCTTGGATGCGGTGAAGAAGGGGCTCCCGCACGCGCCTGCATT
GATTAAGCGGACCAACAGAAGGATTCCCGAGAGGACATCACATCGAGTGGCAGGCCTGCAGGGAAGTGGA
AGTATGGTGAGCAAGGGCGAGGAGCTGTTCACCGGGGTGGTGCCCATCCTGGTCGAGCTGGACGGCGACG
TAAACGGCCACAAGTTCAGCGTGTCCGGCGAGGGCGAGGGCGATGCCACCTACGGCAAGCTGACCCTGAA
GCTGATCTGCACCACCGGCAAGCTGCCCGTGCCCTGGCCCACCCTCGTGACCACCCTGGGCTACGGCCTG
CAGTGCTTCGCCCGCTACCCCGACCACATGAAGCAGCACGACTTCTTCAAGTCCGCCATGCCCGAAGGCT
ACGTCCAGGAGCGCACCATCTTCTTCAAGGACGACGGCAACTACAAGACCCGCGCCGAGGTGAAGTTCGA
GGGCGACACCCTGGTGAACCGCATCGAGCTGAAGGGCATCGACTTCAAGGAGGACGGCAACATCCTGGGG
CACAAGCTGGAGTACAACTACAACAGCCACAACGTCTATATCACCGCCGACAAGCAGAAGAACGGCATCA
AGGCCAACTTCAAGATCCGCCACAACATCGAGGACGGCGGCGTGCAGCTCGCCGACCACTACCAGCAGAA
CACCCCCATCGGCGACGGCCCCGTGCTGCTGCCCGACAACCACTACCTGAGCTACCAGTCCAAGCTGAGC
AAAGACCCCAACGAGAAGCGCGATCACATGGTCCTGCTGGAGTTCGTGACCGCCGCCGGGATCACTCTCG
GCATGGACGAGCTGTACAAGTAGTCTAGAGGGCCCGTTTAAACCCGCTGATCAGCCTCGACTGTGCCTTC
TAGTTGCCAGCCATCTGTTGTTTGCCCCTCCCCCGTGCCTTCCTTGACCCTGGAAGGTGCCACTCCCACT
GTCCTTTCCTAATAAAATGAGGAAATTGCATCGCATTGTCTGAGTAGGTGTCATTCTATTCTGGGGGGTG
GGGTGGGGCAGGACAGCAAGGGGGAGGATTGGGAAGACAATAGCAGGCATGCTGGGGATGCGGTGGGCTC
TATGGCTTCTGAGGCGGAAAGAACCAGCTGGGGCTCTAGGGGGTATCCCC
[124 nt withheld, positions 4671-4794]
C
[91 nt withheld, positions 4796-4886]
A
[49 nt withheld, positions 4888-4936]
CCTTTGACGTTGGAGTCCACGTTCTTT
[37 nt withheld, positions 4964-5000]
ACCCTATCTCGGTCTATTCTTTTGATTTATAAGGGATTTTGCCGATTTCGGCCTATTGGTTAAAAAATGA
GCTGATTTAACAAAAATTTAACGCGAATTAATTCTGTGGAATGTGTGTCAGTTAGGGTGTGGAAAGTCCC
CAGGCTCCCCAGCAGGCAGAAGTATGCAAAGCATGCATCTCAATTAGTCAGCAACCAGGTGTGGAAAGTC
CCCAGGCTCCCCAGCAGGCAGAAGTATGCAAAGCATGCATCTCAATTAGTCAGCAACCATAGTCCCGCCC
CTAACTCCGCCCATCCCGCCCCTAACTCCGCCCAGTTCCGCCCATTCTCCGCCCCATGGCTGACTAATTT
TTTTTATTTATGCAGAGGCCGAGGCCGCCTCTGCCTCTGAGCTATTCCAGAAGTAGTGAGGAGGCTTTTT
TGGAGGCCTAGGCTTTTGCAAAAAGCTCCCGGGAGCTTGTATATCCATTTTCGGATCTGATCAGCACGTG
ATGAAAAAGCCTGAACTCACCGCGACGTCTGTCGAGAAGTTTCTGATCGAAAAGTTCGACAGCGTCTCCG
ACCTGATGCAGCTCTCGGAGGGCGAAGAATCTCGTGCTTTCAGCTTCGATGTAGGAGGGCGTGGATATGT
CCTGCGGGTAAATAGCTGCGCCGATGGTTTCTACAAAGATCGTTATGTTTATCGGCACTTTGCATCGGCC
GCGCTCCCGATTCCGGAAGTGCTTGACATTGGGGAATTCAGCGAGAGCCTGACCTATTGCATCTCCCGCC
GTGCACAGGGTGTCACGTTGCAAGACCTGCCTGAAACCGAACTGCCCGCTGTTCTGCAGCCGGTCGCGGA
GGCCATGGATGCGATCGCTGCGGCCGATCTTAGCCAGACGAGCGGGTTCGGCCCATTCGGACCGCAAGGA
ATCGGTCAATACACTACATGGCGTGATTTCATATGCGCGATTGCTGATCCCCATGTGTATCACTGGCAAA
CTGTGATGGACGACACCGTCAGTGCGTCCGTCGCGCAGGCTCTCGATGAGCTGATGCTTTGGGCCGAGGA
CTGCCCCGAAGTCCGGCACCTCGTGCACGCGGATTTCGGCTCCAACAATGTCCTGACGGACAATGGCCGC
ATAACAGCGGTCATTGACTGGAGCGAGGCGATGTTCGGGGATTCCCAATACGAGGTCGCCAACATCTTCT
TCTGGAGGCCGTGGTTGGCTTGTATGGAGCAGCAGACGCGCTACTTCGAGCGGAGGCATCCGGAGCTTGC
AGGATCGCCGCGGCTCCGGGCGTATATGCTCCGCATTGGTCTTGACCAACTCTATCAGAGCTTGGTTGAC
GGCAATTTCGATGATGCAGCTTGGGCGCAGGGTCGATGCGACGCAATCGTCCGATCCGGAGCCGGGACTG
TCGGGCGTACACAAATCGCCCGCAGAAGCGCGGCCGTCTGGACCGATGGCTGTGTAGAAGTACTCGCCGA
TAGTGGAAACCGACGCCCCAGCACTCGTCCGAGGGCAAAGGAATAGCACGTGCTACGAGATTTCGATTCC
ACCGCCGCCTTCTATGAAAGGTTGGGCTTCGGAATCGTTTTCCGGGACGCCGGCTGGATGATCCTCCAGC
GCGGGGATCTCATGCTGGAGTTCTTCGCCCACCCCAACTTGTTTATTGCAGCTTATAATGGTTACAAATA
AAGCAATAGCATCACAAATTTCACAAATAAAGCATTTTTTTCACTGCATTCTAGTTGTGGTTTGTCCAAA
CTCATCAATGTATCTTATCATGTCTGTATACCGTCGACCTCTAGCTAGAGCTTGGCGTAATCATGGTCAT
AGCTGTTTCCTGTGTGAAATTGTTATCCGCTCACAATTCCACACAACATACGAGCCGGAAGCATAAAGTG
TAAAGCCTGGGGTGCCTAATGAGTGAGCTAACTCACATTAATTGCGTTGCGCTCACTGCCCGCTTTCCAG
TCGGGAAACCTGTCGTGCCAGCTGCATTAATGAATCGGCCAACGCGCGGGGAGAGGCGGTTTGCGTATTG
GGCGCTCTTCCGCTTCCTCGCTCACTGACTCGCTGCGCTCGGTCGTTCGGCTGCGGCGAGCGGTATCAGC
TCACTCAAAGGCGGTAATACGGTTATCCACAGAATCAGGGGATAACGCAGGAAAGAACATGTGAGCAAAA
GGCCAGCAAAAGGCCAGGAACCGTAAAAAGGCCGCGTTGCTGGCGTTTTTCCATAGGCTCCGCCCCCCTG
ACGAGCATCACAAAAATCGACGCTCAAGTCAGAGGTGGCGAAACCCGACAGGACTATAAAGATACCAGGC
GTTTCCCCCTGGAAGCTCCCTCGTGCGCTCTCCTGTTCCGACCCTGCCGCTTACCGGATACCTGTCCGCC
TTTCTCCCTTCGGGAAGCGTGGCGCTTTCTCATAGCTCACGCTGTAGGTATCTCAGTTCGGTGTAGGTCG
TTCGCTCCAAGCTGGGCTGTGTGCACGAACCCCCCGTTCAGCCCGACCGCTGCGCCTTATCCGGTAACTA
TCGTCTTGAGTCCAACCCGGTAAGACACGACTTATCGCCACTGGCAGCAGCCACTGGTAACAGGATTAGC
AGAGCGAGGTATGTAGGCGGTGCTACAGAGTTCTTGAAGTGGTGGCCTAACTACGGCTACACTAGAAGAA
CAGTATTTGGTATCTGCGCTCTGCTGAAGCCAGTTACCTTCGGAAAAAGAGTTGGTAGCTCTTGATCCGG
CAAACAAACCACCGCTGGTAGCGGTTTTTTTGTTTGCAAGCAGCAGATTACGCGCAGAAAAAAAGGATCT
CAAGAAGATCCTTTGATCTTTTCTACGGGGTCTGACGCTCAGTGGAACGAAAACTCACGTTAAGGGATTT
TGGTCATGAGATTATCAAAAAGGATCTTCACCTAGATCCTTTTAAATTAAAAATGAAGTTTTAAATCAAT
CTAAAGTATATATGAGTAAACTTGGTCTGACAGTTACCAATGCTTAATCAGTGAGGCACCTATCTCAGCG
ATCTGTCTATTTCGTTCATCCATAGTTGCCTGACTCCCCGTCGTGTAGATAACTACGATACGGGAGGGCT
TACCATCTGGCCCCAGTGCTGCAATGATACCGCGAGAACCACGCTCACCGGCTCCAGATTTATCAGCAAT
AAACCAGCCAGCCGGAAGGGCCGAGCGCAGAAGTGGTCCTGCAACTTTATCCGCCTCCATCCAGTCTATT
AATTGTTGCCGGGAAGCTAGAGTAAGTAGTTCGCCAGTTAATAGTTTGCGCAACGTTGTTGCCATTGCTA
CAGGCATCGTGGTGTCACGCTCGTCGTTTGGTATGGCTTCATTCAGCTCCGGTTCCCAACGATCAAGGCG
AGTTACATGATCCCCCATGTTGTGCAAAAAAGCGGTTAGCTCCTTCGGTCCTCCGATCGTTGTCAGAAGT
AAGTTGGCCGCAGTGTTATCACTCATGGTTATGGCAGCACTGCATAATTCTCTTACTGTCATGCCATCCG
TAAGATGCTTTTCTGTGACTGGTGAGTACTCAACCAAGTCATTCTGAGAATAGTGTATGCGGCGACCGAG
TTGCTCTTGCCCGGCGTCAATACGGGATAATACCGCGCCACATAGCAGAACTTTAAAAGTGCTCATCATT
GGAAAACGTTCTTCGGGGCGAAAACTCTCAAGGATCTTACCGCTGTTGAGATCCAGTTCGATGTAACCCA
CTCGTGCACCCAACTGATCTTCAGCATCTTTTACTTTCACCAGCGTTTCTGGGTGAGCAAAAACAGGAAG
GCAAAATGCCGCAAAAAAGGGAATAAGGGCGACACGGAAATGTTGAATACTCATACTCTTCCTTTTTCAA
TATTATTGAAGCATTTATCAGGGTTATTGTCTCATGAGCGGATACATATTTGAATGTATTTAGAAAAATA
AACAAATAGGGGTTCCGCGCACATTTCCCCGAAAAGTGCCACCTGACGTC
