>Addgene plasmid #49641 | pTH-Cen18-mVenus | addgene partial sequence | sequence record 77113 | BGH-rev 5'-TAGAAGGCACAGTCGAGG-3'
CCGAGAGTGATCCCGGCGGCGGTCACGAACTCCAGCAGGACCATGTGATCGCGCTTCTCGTTGGGGTCTT
TGCTCAGCTTGGACTGGTAGCTCAGGTAGTGGTTGTCGGGCAGCAGCACGGGGCCGTCGCCGATGGGGGT
GTTCTGCTGGTAGTGGTCGGCGAGCTGCACGCCGCCGTCCTCGATGTTGTGGCGGATCTTGAAGTTGGCC
TTGATGCCGTTCTTCTGCTTGTCGGCGGTGATATAGACGTTGTGGCTGTTGTAGTTGTACTCCAGCTTGT
GCCCCAGGATGTTGCCGTCCTCCTTGAAGTCGATGCCCTTCAGCTCGATGCGGTTCACCAGGGTGTCGCC
CTCGAACTTCACCTCGGCGCGGGTCTTGTAGTTGCCGTCGTCCTTGAAGAAGATGGTGCGCTCCTGGACG
TAGCCTTCGGGCATGGCGGACTTGAAGAAGTCGTGCTGCTTCATGTGGTCGGGGTAGCGGGCGAAGCACT
GCAGGCCGTAGCCCAGGGTGGTCACGA
