>Addgene plasmid #49641 | pTH-Cen18-mVenus | addgene partial sequence | sequence record 77115 | ZTALE-F 5'-CTCCCCTTCAGCTGGACAC-3'
TCACGGCGGTCGAGGCGGTGCACGCGTGGCGCAATGCGCTCACGGGAGCACCCCTCAACCTGACCCCAGA
GCAGGTCGTGGCAATTGCGAGCAACGGAGGGGGAAAGCAGGCACTCGAAACCGTCCAGAGGTTGCTGCCT
GTGCTGTGCCAAGCGCACGGACTTACGCCAGAGCAGGTCGTGGCAATTGCGAGCAACCACGGGGGAAAGC
AGGCACTCGAAACCGTCCAGAGGTTGCTGCCTGTGCTGTGCCAAGCGCACGGACTAACCCCAGAGCAGGT
CGTGGCAATTGCGAGCAACATCGGGGGAAAGCAGGCACTCGAAACCGTCCAGAGGTTGCTGCCTGTGCTG
TGCCAAGCGCACGGGTTGACCCCAGAGCAGGTCGTGGCAATTGCGAGCAACATCGGGGGAAAGCAGGCAC
TCGAAACCGTCCAGAGGTTGCTGCCTGTGCTGTGCCAAGCGCACGGCCTGACCCCAGAGCAGGTCGTGGC
AATTGCGAGCCATGACGGGGGAAAGCAGGCACTCGAAACCGTCCAGAGGTTGCTGCCTGTGCTGTGCCAA
GCGCACGGACTGACACCAGAGCAGGTCGTGGCAATTGCGA
