>Addgene plasmid #49641 | pTH-Cen18-mVenus | addgene partial sequence | sequence record 77116 | ZTALE-R 5'-CTTCTTCACCGCATCCAAG-3'
GATGATCATTAGTGAGTGCGGCCAGCGCGGGGTCCGGCCTCGAAAGCTGGGCCACGATTGACTCCAGTGC
GGGTCTGCCCCCGTGGTTGGATGCAATAGCCACTACCTGCTCAGGCGTGAGTCCGTGCGCTTGGCACAGC
ACAGGCAGCAACCTCTGGACGGTTTCGAGTGCCTGCTTTCCCCCGTGGTTGCTCGCAATTGCCACGACCT
GCTCTGGTGTCAGTCCGTGCGCTTGGCACAGCACAGGCAGCAACCTCTGGACGGTTTCGAGTGCCTGCTT
TCCCCCGATGTTGCTCGCAATTGCCACGACCTGCTCTGGGGTCAGGCCGTGCGCTTGGCACAGCACAGGC
AGCAACCTCTGGACGGTTTCGAGTGCCTGCTTTCCCCCGATGTTGCTCGCAATTGCCACGACCTGCTCTG
GGGTCAACCCGTGCGCTTGGCACAGCACAGGCAGCAACCTCTGGACGGTTTCGAGTGCCTGCTTTCCCCC
GTGGTTGCTCGCAATTGCCACGACCTGCTCTGGGGTTAGTCCGTGCGCTTGGCACAGCACAGGCAGCAAC
CTCTGGACGGTTTCGAGTGCCTGCTTTCCCCCTCCGTTGCTCGCAATTGCCACGACCTGCTCTGGCGTAA
GTCCGTGCGCTTGGCACAGCACAGGCAGCAACCTCTGGACGGTTTC
