>Addgene plasmid #49641 | pTH-Cen18-mVenus | addgene partial sequence | sequence record 77154 | LNCX 5'-AGCTCGTTTAGTGAACCGTCAGATC-3'
ACACCGGGACCGATCCAGCCTGGCGCGCCGGTTCTGGATCCGGTTCTCAATTGGGTTCTACCGGTTAGGG
GCCACCATGGACTATAAGGACCACGACGGAGACTACAAGGATCATGATATTGATTACAAAGACGATGACG
ATAAGATGGCCCCAAAGAAGAAGCGGAAGGTCGGTATCCACGGAGTCCCAGCAGCCGTAGATTTGAGAAC
TTTGGGATATTCACAGCAGCAGCAGGAAAAGATCAAGCCCAAAGTGAGGTCGACAGTCGCGCAGCATCAC
GAAGCGCTGGTGGGTCATGGGTTTACACATGCCCACATCGTAGCCTTGTCGCAGCACCCTGCAGCCCTTG
GCACGGTCGCCGTCAAGTACCAGGACATGATTGCGGCGTTGCCGGAAGCCACACATGAGGCGATCGTCGG
TGTGGGGAAACAGTGGAGCGGAGCCCGAGCGCTTGAGGCCCTGTTGACGGTCGCGGGAGAGCTGAGAGGG
CCTCCCCTTCAGCTGGACACGGGCCAGTTGCTGAAGATCGCGAAGCGGGGAGGAGTCACGGCGGTCGAGG
CGGTGCACGCGTGGCGCAATGCGCTCACGGGAGCACCCCTCAACCTGACCCCAGAGCAGGTCGTGGCAAT
TGCGAGCAACGGAGGGGGAAAGCAGGCACTCGAAACCGTCCAGAGGTTGCTGCCTGTGCTGTGCCAAGCG
CACGGACTTACGCCAGAGCAGGTCGTGGCAATTGCGAGCAACCACGGGGGAAA
